Addgene plasmid #134238: pZS160
Purpose: Lentiviral plasmid expressing sgRNA against HJURP
Depositing lab: Iain Cheeseman. Depositing organization: Whitehead Institute for Biomedical Research. Publication: Quiescent Cells Actively Replenish CENP-A Nucleosomes to Maintain Centromere Identity and Proliferative Potential. Swartz SZ, McKay LS, Su KC, Bury L, Padeganeh A, Maddox PS, Knouse KA, Cheeseman IM. Dev Cell. 2019 Oct 7;51(1):35-48.e7. doi: 10.1016/j.devcel.2019.07.016. Epub 2019 Aug 15. PubMed 31422918.
Backbone
  Vector backbone: pLENTI-sgRNA
  Backbone manufacturer: Eric Lander & David Sabatini (Addgene plasmid # 71409)
  Vector type: Lentiviral
Growth in bacteria
  Bacterial resistance: Ampicillin, 100 μg/mL
  Growth temperature: 37°C
  Growth strain: NEB Stable
  Copy number: High Copy
Gene/Insert
  Gene/Insert name: Human HJURP sgRNA
  gRNA/shRNA sequence: GCCCTTCGAGGACACCCCGG
  Species: H. sapiens (human)
  Cloning method: Restriction Enzyme; 5′ cloning site unknown (unknown if destroyed); 3′ cloning site unknown (unknown if destroyed)
Terms and licenses: Academic/Nonprofit Terms; Industry Terms: Not Available to Industry
How to cite: pZS160 was a gift from Iain Cheeseman (Addgene plasmid # 134238 ; http://n2t.net/addgene:134238 ; RRID:Addgene_134238)
