[The description below was written by a language model from this plasmid's Addgene catalogue record and pLannotate feature annotations shown in this document.]
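Description:
pZS160 is a third-generation, self-inactivating lentiviral transfer plasmid built on the pLENTI-sgRNA backbone and carrying a single guide RNA directed against human HJURP, the gene named as the target in the record. In bacteria it replicates from a high-copy ColE1/pUC-type origin and is selected with ampicillin through the bla gene. An f1 origin, lac promoter/operator remnants, lacZα and lacI fragments, and T7 and T3 promoters are leftover cloning-vector elements with no evident role in the viral payload.

The viral genome is transcribed in packaging cells from a chimeric RSV promoter fused to a truncated HIV-1 5' LTR, which makes expression Tat-independent. It is followed by the Ψ packaging signal with a partial gag sequence and the Rev response element for nuclear export of the unspliced RNA. Downstream, a human U6 RNA polymerase III promoter drives the HJURP-targeting spacer joined to the Streptococcus pyogenes guide scaffold (annotated as a tracrRNA fragment). The spacer itself is not annotated as a separate feature but would lie in the gap between these two elements. A cPPT/CTS element aids nuclear import of the reverse-transcribed genome. An EF-1α core promoter then expresses puromycin N-acetyltransferase for selection of transduced mammalian cells, with a WPRE enhancing transcript expression. The cassette ends in a ΔU3 3' LTR, which inactivates the LTR promoter after integration, followed by an SV40 polyadenylation signal and SV40 origin.

No Cas9 is encoded, so the plasmid is meant for cells that supply S. pyogenes Cas9 separately, allowing stable guide delivery to disrupt HJURP. The restriction sites used for cloning are not recorded.
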