Features (pLannotate 1.2.2; 27 found; start..end, strand, type, name):
     61..128     +  misc_RNA       tracrRNA (fragment): trans-activating CRISPR RNA for the Streptococcus pyogenes CRISPR/Cas9 system
    177..294     +  misc_feature   cPPT/CTS: central polypurine tract and central termination sequence of HIV-1
    363..574     +  promoter       EF-1α core promoter: core promoter for human elongation factor EF-1α
    600..1199    +  CDS            PuroR (fragment): puromycin N-acetyltransferase; pac from Streptomyces; confers resistance to puromycin
   1215..1803    +  misc_feature   WPRE: woodchuck hepatitis virus posttranscriptional regulatory element
   1854..1873    +  misc_feature   cPPT/CTS (fragment): central polypurine tract and central termination sequence of HIV-1
   1875..2108    +  LTR            3' LTR (ΔU3): self-inactivating 3' long terminal repeat (LTR) from HIV-1
   2186..2307    +  polyA_signal   SV40 poly(A) signal: SV40 polyadenylation signal
   2347..2482    +  rep_origin     SV40 ori: SV40 origin of replication
   2503..2521    -  promoter       T7 promoter: promoter for bacteriophage T7 RNA polymerase
   2529..2684    +  CDS            lacZα (fragment): LacZα fragment of β-galactosidase; lacZ fragment
   2689..3117    +  rep_origin     f1 ori (sequence partly withheld): f1 bacteriophage origin of replication; arrow indicates direction of (+) strand synthesis
   3170..3274    +  promoter       AmpR promoter: bla
   3275..4135    +  CDS            AmpR: β-lactamase; bla; confers resistance to ampicillin, carbenicillin, and related antibiotics
   4306..4894    +  rep_origin     ori: high-copy-number ColE1/pMB1/pBR322/pUC origin of replication
   5077..5169    +  CDS            lacI (fragment): lac repressor; lacI; The lac repressor binds to the lac operator to inhibit transcription in E. coli. This inhibition can be relieved by adding lactose or isopropyl-β-D-thiogalactopyranoside (IPTG).
   5182..5203    +  protein_bind   CAP binding site: CAP binding activates transcription in the presence of cAMP. E. coli catabolite activator protein
   5218..5248    +  promoter       lac promoter: promoter for the E. coli lac operon
   5256..5272    +  protein_bind   lac operator: The lac repressor binds to the lac operator to inhibit transcription in E. coli. This inhibition can be relieved by adding lactose or isopropyl-β-D-thiogalactopyranoside (IPTG). lac repressor encoded by lacI
   5317..5335    +  promoter       T3 promoter: promoter for bacteriophage T3 RNA polymerase
   5363..5589    +  promoter       RSV promoter: Rous sarcoma virus enhancer/promoter
   5590..5770    +  LTR            5' LTR (truncated): truncated 5' long terminal repeat (LTR) from HIV-1
   5817..5942    +  misc_feature   HIV-1 Ψ: packaging signal of human immunodeficiency virus type 1
   5926..6289    +  CDS            HIV-1 gag (fragment): gag protein from human immunodeficiency virus 1; gag
   6435..6668    +  misc_feature   RRE: The Rev response element (RRE) of HIV-1 allows for Rev-dependent mRNA export from the nucleus to the cytoplasm.
   7045..7071    +  CDS            Rev (fragment): human immunodeficiency virus 1 (HIV-1) Rev protein; rev; enhances nuclear export of unspliced and incompletely spliced viral mRNAs
   7075..14      +  promoter       U6 promoter (across the origin): RNA polymerase III promoter for human U6 snRNA
>Addgene plasmid #134238 | pZS160 | addgene full sequence | sequence record 271840 | Addgene NGS Result
CTTGTGGAAAGGACGAAACACCGCCCTTCGAGGACACCCCGGGTTTAAGAGCTATGCTGGAAACAGCATA
GCAAGTTTAAATAAGGCTAGTCCGTTATCAACTTGAAAAAGTGGCACCGAGTCGGTGCTTTTTTTGAATT
CTAGATCTTGAGACAAATGGCAGTATTCATCCACAATTTTAAAAGAAAAGGGGGGATTGGGGGGTACAGT
GCAGGGGAAAGAATAGTAGACATAATAGCAACAGACATACAAACTAAAGAATTACAAAAACAAATTACAA
AAATTCAAAATTTTCGGGTTTATTACAGGGACAGCAGAGATCCACTTTGGCGCCGGCTCGAGTGGCTCCG
GTGCCCGTCAGTGGGCAGAGCGCACATCGCCCACAGTCCCCGAGAAGTTGGGGGGAGGGGTCGGCAATTG
AACCGGTGCCTAGAGAAGGTGGCGCGGGGTAAACTGGGAAAGTGATGTCGTGTACTGGCTCCGCCTTTTT
CCCGAGGGTGGGGGAGAACCGTATATAAGTGCAGTAGTCGCCGTGAACGTTCTTTTTCGCAACGGGTTTG
CCGCCAGAACACAGGTGTCGTGACGCGGGATCCGCCACCATGACCGAGTACAAGCCCACGGTGCGCCTCG
CCACCCGCGACGACGTCCCCAGGGCCGTACGCACCCTCGCCGCCGCGTTCGCCGACTACCCCGCCACGCG
CCACACCGTCGATCCGGACCGCCACATCGAGCGGGTCACCGAGCTGCAAGAACTCTTCCTCACGCGCGTC
GGGCTCGACATCGGCAAGGTGTGGGTCGCGGACGACGGCGCCGCGGTGGCGGTCTGGACCACGCCGGAGA
GCGTCGAAGCGGGGGCGGTGTTCGCCGAGATCGGCCCGCGCATGGCCGAGTTGAGCGGTTCCCGGCTGGC
CGCGCAGCAACAGATGGAAGGCCTCCTGGCGCCGCACCGGCCCAAGGAGCCCGCGTGGTTCCTGGCCACC
GTCGGAGTCTCGCCCGACCACCAGGGCAAGGGTCTGGGCAGCGCCGTCGTGCTCCCCGGAGTGGAGGCGG
CCGAGCGCGCCGGGGTGCCCGCCTTCCTGGAGACCTCCGCGCCCCGCAACCTCCCCTTCTACGAGCGGCT
CGGCTTCACCGTCACCGCCGACGTCGAGGTGCCCGAAGGACCGCGCACCTGGTGCATGACCCGCAAGCCC
GGTGCCTGAACGCGTTAAGTCGACAATCAACCTCTGGATTACAAAATTTGTGAAAGATTGACTGGTATTC
TTAACTATGTTGCTCCTTTTACGCTATGTGGATACGCTGCTTTAATGCCTTTGTATCATGCTATTGCTTC
CCGTATGGCTTTCATTTTCTCCTCCTTGTATAAATCCTGGTTGCTGTCTCTTTATGAGGAGTTGTGGCCC
GTTGTCAGGCAACGTGGCGTGGTGTGCACTGTGTTTGCTGACGCAACCCCCACTGGTTGGGGCATTGCCA
CCACCTGTCAGCTCCTTTCCGGGACTTTCGCTTTCCCCCTCCCTATTGCCACGGCGGAACTCATCGCCGC
CTGCCTTGCCCGCTGCTGGACAGGGGCTCGGCTGTTGGGCACTGACAATTCCGTGGTGTTGTCGGGGAAA
TCATCGTCCTTTCCTTGGCTGCTCGCCTGTGTTGCCACCTGGATTCTGCGCGGGACGTCCTTCTGCTACG
TCCCTTCGGCCCTCAATCCAGCGGACCTTCCTTCCCGCGGCCTGCTGCCGGCTCTGCGGCCTCTTCCGCG
TCTTCGCCTTCGCCCTCAGACGAGTCGGATCTCCCTTTGGGCCGCCTCCCCGCGTCGACTTTAAGACCAA
TGACTTACAAGGCAGCTGTAGATCTTAGCCACTTTTTAAAAGAAAAGGGGGGACTGGAAGGGCTAATTCA
CTCCCAACGAAGACAAGATCTGCTTTTTGCTTGTACTGGGTCTCTCTGGTTAGACCAGATCTGAGCCTGG
GAGCTCTCTGGCTAACTAGGGAACCCACTGCTTAAGCCTCAATAAAGCTTGCCTTGAGTGCTTCAAGTAG
TGTGTGCCCGTCTGTTGTGTGACTCTGGTAACTAGAGATCCCTCAGACCCTTTTAGTCAGTGTGGAAAAT
CTCTAGCAGTACGTATAGTAGTTCATGTCATCTTATTATTCAGTATTTATAACTTGCAAAGAAATGAATA
TCAGAGAGTGAGAGGAACTTGTTTATTGCAGCTTATAATGGTTACAAATAAAGCAATAGCATCACAAATT
TCACAAATAAAGCATTTTTTTCACTGCATTCTAGTTGTGGTTTGTCCAAACTCATCAATGTATCTTATCA
TGTCTGGCTCTAGCTATCCCGCCCCTAACTCCGCCCATCCCGCCCCTAACTCCGCCCAGTTCCGCCCATT
CTCCGCCCCATGGCTGACTAATTTTTTTTATTTATGCAGAGGCCGAGGCCGCCTCGGCCTCTGAGCTATT
CCAGAAGTAGTGAGGAGGCTTTTTTGGAGGCCTAGGGACGTACCCAATTCGCCCTATAGTGAGTCGTATT
ACGCGCGCTCACTGGCCGTCGTTTTACAACGTCGTGACTGGGAAAACCCTGGCGTTACCCAACTTAATCG
CCTTGCAGCACATCCCCCTTTCGCCAGCTGGCGTAATAGCGAAGAGGCCCGCACCGATCGCCCTTCCCAA
CAGTTGCGCAGCCTGAATGGCGAATGGG
[124 nt withheld, positions 2689-2812]
C
[91 nt withheld, positions 2814-2904]
A
[49 nt withheld, positions 2906-2954]
CCTTTGACGTTGGAGTCCACGTTCTTT
[37 nt withheld, positions 2982-3018]
ACCCTATCTCGGTCTATTCTTTTGATTTATAAGGGATTTTGCCGATTTCGGCCTATTGGTTAAAAAATGA
GCTGATTTAACAAAAATTTAACGCGAATTTTAACAAAATATTAACGCTTACAATTTAGGTGGCACTTTTC
GGGGAAATGTGCGCGGAACCCCTATTTGTTTATTTTTCTAAATACATTCAAATATGTATCCGCTCATGAG
ACAATAACCCTGATAAATGCTTCAATAATATTGAAAAAGGAAGAGTATGAGTATTCAACATTTCCGTGTC
GCCCTTATTCCCTTTTTTGCGGCATTTTGCCTTCCTGTTTTTGCTCACCCAGAAACGCTGGTGAAAGTAA
AAGATGCTGAAGATCAGTTGGGTGCACGAGTGGGTTACATCGAACTGGATCTCAACAGCGGTAAGATCCT
TGAGAGTTTTCGCCCCGAAGAACGTTTTCCAATGATGAGCACTTTTAAAGTTCTGCTATGTGGCGCGGTA
TTATCCCGTATTGACGCCGGGCAAGAGCAACTCGGTCGCCGCATACACTATTCTCAGAATGACTTGGTTG
AGTACTCACCAGTCACAGAAAAGCATCTTACGGATGGCATGACAGTAAGAGAATTATGCAGTGCTGCCAT
AACCATGAGTGATAACACTGCGGCCAACTTACTTCTGACAACGATCGGAGGACCGAAGGAGCTAACCGCT
TTTTTGCACAACATGGGGGATCATGTAACTCGCCTTGATCGTTGGGAACCGGAGCTGAATGAAGCCATAC
CAAACGACGAGCGTGACACCACGATGCCTGTAGCAATGGCAACAACGTTGCGCAAACTATTAACTGGCGA
ACTACTTACTCTAGCTTCCCGGCAACAATTAATAGACTGGATGGAGGCGGATAAAGTTGCAGGACCACTT
CTGCGCTCGGCCCTTCCGGCTGGCTGGTTTATTGCTGATAAATCTGGAGCCGGTGAGCGTGGGTCTCGCG
GTATCATTGCAGCACTGGGGCCAGATGGTAAGCCCTCCCGTATCGTAGTTATCTACACGACGGGGAGTCA
GGCAACTATGGATGAACGAAATAGACAGATCGCTGAGATAGGTGCCTCACTGATTAAGCATTGGTAACTG
TCAGACCAAGTTTACTCATATATACTTTAGATTGATTTAAAACTTCATTTTTAATTTAAAAGGATCTAGG
TGAAGATCCTTTTTGATAATCTCATGACCAAAATCCCTTAACGTGAGTTTTCGTTCCACTGAGCGTCAGA
CCCCGTAGAAAAGATCAAAGGATCTTCTTGAGATCCTTTTTTTCTGCGCGTAATCTGCTGCTTGCAAACA
AAAAAACCACCGCTACCAGCGGTGGTTTGTTTGCCGGATCAAGAGCTACCAACTCTTTTTCCGAAGGTAA
CTGGCTTCAGCAGAGCGCAGATACCAAATACTGTTCTTCTAGTGTAGCCGTAGTTAGGCCACCACTTCAA
GAACTCTGTAGCACCGCCTACATACCTCGCTCTGCTAATCCTGTTACCAGTGGCTGCTGCCAGTGGCGAT
AAGTCGTGTCTTACCGGGTTGGACTCAAGACGATAGTTACCGGATAAGGCGCAGCGGTCGGGCTGAACGG
GGGGTTCGTGCACACAGCCCAGCTTGGAGCGAACGACCTACACCGAACTGAGATACCTACAGCGTGAGCT
ATGAGAAAGCGCCACGCTTCCCGAAGGGAGAAAGGCGGACAGGTATCCGGTAAGCGGCAGGGTCGGAACA
GGAGAGCGCACGAGGGAGCTTCCAGGGGGAAACGCCTGGTATCTTTATAGTCCTGTCGGGTTTCGCCACC
TCTGACTTGAGCGTCGATTTTTGTGATGCTCGTCAGGGGGGCGGAGCCTATGGAAAAACGCCAGCAACGC
GGCCTTTTTACGGTTCCTGGCCTTTTGCTGGCCTTTTGCTCACATGTTCTTTCCTGCGTTATCCCCTGAT
TCTGTGGATAACCGTATTACCGCCTTTGAGTGAGCTGATACCGCTCGCCGCAGCCGAACGACCGAGCGCA
GCGAGTCAGTGAGCGAGGAAGCGGAAGAGCGCCCAATACGCAAACCGCCTCTCCCCGCGCGTTGGCCGAT
TCATTAATGCAGCTGGCACGACAGGTTTCCCGACTGGAAAGCGGGCAGTGAGCGCAACGCAATTAATGTG
AGTTAGCTCACTCATTAGGCACCCCAGGCTTTACACTTTATGCTTCCGGCTCGTATGTTGTGTGGAATTG
TGAGCGGATAACAATTTCACACAGGAAACAGCTATGACCATGATTACGCCAAGCGCGCAATTAACCCTCA
CTAAAGGGAACAAAAGCTGGAGCTGCAAGCTTAATGTAGTCTTATGCAATACTCTTGTAGTCTTGCAACA
TGGTAACGATGAGTTAGCAACATGCCTTACAAGGAGAGAAAAAGCACCGTGCATGCCGATTGGTGGAAGT
AAGGTGGTACGATCGTGCCTTATTAGGAAGGCAACAGACGGGTCTGACATGGATTGGACGAACCACTGAA
TTGCCGCATTGCAGAGATATTGTATTTAAGTGCCTAGCTCGATACATAAACGGGTCTCTCTGGTTAGACC
AGATCTGAGCCTGGGAGCTCTCTGGCTAACTAGGGAACCCACTGCTTAAGCCTCAATAAAGCTTGCCTTG
AGTGCTTCAAGTAGTGTGTGCCCGTCTGTTGTGTGACTCTGGTAACTAGAGATCCCTCAGACCCTTTTAG
TCAGTGTGGAAAATCTCTAGCAGTGGCGCCCGAACAGGGACTTGAAAGCGAAAGGGAAACCAGAGGAGCT
CTCTCGACGCAGGACTCGGCTTGCTGAAGCGCGCACGGCAAGAGGCGAGGGGCGGCGACTGGTGAGTACG
CCAAAAATTTTGACTAGCGGAGGCTAGAAGGAGAGAGATGGGTGCGAGAGCGTCAGTATTAAGCGGGGGA
GAATTAGATCGCGATGGGAAAAAATTCGGTTAAGGCCAGGGGGAAAGAAAAAATATAAATTAAAACATAT
AGTATGGGCAAGCAGGGAGCTAGAACGATTCGCAGTTAATCCTGGCCTGTTAGAAACATCAGAAGGCTGT
AGACAAATACTGGGACAGCTACAACCATCCCTTCAGACAGGATCAGAAGAACTTAGATCATTATATAATA
CAGTAGCAACCCTCTATTGTGTGCATCAAAGGATAGAGATAAAAGACACCAAGGAAGCTTTAGACAAGAT
AGAGGAAGAGCAAAACAAAAGTAAGACCACCGCACAGCAAGCGGCCGCTGATCTTCAGACCTGGAGGAGG
AGATATGAGGGACAATTGGAGAAGTGAATTATATAAATATAAAGTAGTAAAAATTGAACCATTAGGAGTA
GCACCCACCAAGGCAAAGAGAAGAGTGGTGCAGAGAGAAAAAAGAGCAGTGGGAATAGGAGCTTTGTTCC
TTGGGTTCTTGGGAGCAGCAGGAAGCACTATGGGCGCAGCGTCAATGACGCTGACGGTACAGGCCAGACA
ATTATTGTCTGGTATAGTGCAGCAGCAGAACAATTTGCTGAGGGCTATTGAGGCGCAACAGCATCTGTTG
CAACTCACAGTCTGGGGCATCAAGCAGCTCCAGGCAAGAATCCTGGCTGTGGAAAGATACCTAAAGGATC
AACAGCTCCTGGGGATTTGGGGTTGCTCTGGAAAACTCATTTGCACCACTGCTGTGCCTTGGAATGCTAG
TTGGAGTAATAAATCTCTGGAACAGATTTGGAATCACACGACCTGGATGGAGTGGGACAGAGAAATTAAC
AATTACACAAGCTTAATACACTCCTTAATTGAAGAATCGCAAAACCAGCAAGAAAAGAATGAACAAGAAT
TATTGGAATTAGATAAATGGGCAAGTTTGTGGAATTGGTTTAACATAACAAATTGGCTGTGGTATATAAA
ATTATTCATAATGATAGTAGGAGGCTTGGTAGGTTTAAGAATAGTTTTTGCTGTACTTTCTATAGTGAAT
AGAGTTAGGCAGGGATATTCACCATTATCGTTTCAGACCCACCTCCCAACCCCGAGGGGACCCAGAGAGG
GCCTATTTCCCATGATTCCTTCATATTTGCATATACGATACAAGGCTGTTAGAGAGATAATTAGAATTAA
TTTGACTGTAAACACAAAGATATTAGTACAAAATACGTGACGTAGAAAGTAATAATTTCTTGGGTAGTTT
GCAGTTTTAAAATTATGTTTTAAAATGGACTATCATATGCTTACCGTAACTTGAAAGTATTTCGATTTCT
TGGCTTTATATAT
